Addgene plasmid #45302: pWzl_neo_DEST_flag_BFP
Depositing lab: William Hahn. Depositing organization: Dana-Farber Cancer Institute. Publication: Systematic interrogation of 3q26 identifies TLOC1 and SKIL as cancer drivers. Hagerstrand D, Tong A, Schumacher SE, Ilic N, Shen RR, Cheung HW, Vazquez F, Shrestha Y, Kim SY, Giacomelli AO, Rosenbluh J, Schinzel AC, Spardy NA, Barbie DA, Mermel CH, Weir BA, Garraway LA, Tamayo P, Mesirov JP, Beroukhim R, Hahn WC. Cancer Discov. 2013 Jun 13. [Epub ahead of print] 10.1158/2159-8290.CD-12-0592 PubMed 23764425.
Backbone
  Vector backbone: pWzl-neo-flag-DEST
  Vector type: Mammalian Expression, Retroviral
  Selectable markers: Neomycin (select with G418)
Growth in bacteria
  Bacterial resistance: Ampicillin, 100 μg/mL
  Growth temperature: 37°C
  Growth strain: DH5alpha
  Copy number: High Copy
Gene/Insert
  Gene/Insert name: BFP
  Tag / fusion protein: flag (N terminal on backbone)
  Cloning method: Gateway Cloning
  Sequencing primers: 5′ pWzl-fwd; 3′ pWzl-rev
Terms and licenses: Academic/Nonprofit Terms; Industry Terms: Not Available to Industry
How to cite: pWzl_neo_DEST_flag_BFP was a gift from William Hahn (Addgene plasmid # 45302 ; http://n2t.net/addgene:45302 ; RRID:Addgene_45302)
