[The description below was written by a language model from this plasmid's Addgene catalogue record.]
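Description:
pWzl_neo_DEST_flag_BFP is a retroviral mammalian expression plasmid built on the pWzl-neo-flag-DEST backbone, a Gateway destination version of the pWZL retroviral vector family. It is maintained in E. coli as a high-copy plasmid under ampicillin selection. In mammalian cells it carries a neomycin resistance marker, so transduced or transfected cells can be selected with G418. No feature table accompanies the record, so the promoter, the origin of replication, the viral long terminal repeats and packaging signal, and the way the neomycin marker is linked to the insert are not explicitly documented. In vectors of this type, the viral LTR generally drives transcription of the payload. The plasmid is introduced into a packaging cell line to produce retroviral particles that integrate the cassette stably into dividing target cells.

The insert is BFP, a blue fluorescent protein, introduced by Gateway recombination into the destination cassette. The backbone supplies an N-terminal FLAG epitope, so the product is expected to be a FLAG-BFP fusion detectable both by its fluorescence and by anti-FLAG antibodies. Because the recombination replaces the destination cassette with the open reading frame, the "DEST" in the name reflects the parent vector rather than a still-functional destination site.

The record does not state a specific purpose. The associated work involved systematic testing of candidate cancer driver genes from an amplified chromosomal region, and a fluorescent protein in the same tagged, selectable vector would fit naturally as a neutral control alongside gene-of-interest constructs. It could also serve to monitor transduction efficiency, though this is an inference rather than a recorded use.
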