>Addgene plasmid #45302 | pWzl_neo_DEST_flag_BFP | addgene partial sequence | sequence record 66198 | pBABE5 5'-CTTTATCCAGCCCTCAC-3'
CGGATCCAGAATTCGCCACCATGGACTACAAAGACGATGACGACAAGCAATTGACAAGTTTGTACAAAAA
AGTTGGCACCATGGTGAGCAAGGGCGAGGAGCTGTTCACCGGGGTGGTGCCCATCCTGGTCGAGCTGGAC
GGCGACGTAAACGGCCACAAGTTCAGCGTGTCCGGCGAGGGCGAGGGCGATGCCACCTACGGCAAGCTGA
CCCTGAAGTTCATCTGCACCACCGGCAAGCTGCCCGTGCCCTGGCCCACCCTCGTGACCACCCTGAGCCA
CGGCGTCCAGTGCTTCAGCCGCTACCCCGACCACATGAAGCAGCACGACTTCTTCAAGTCCGCCATGCCC
GAAGGCTACGTCCAGGAGCGCACCATCTTCTTCAAGGACGACGGCAACTACAAGACCCGCGCCGAGGTGA
AGTTCGAGGGCGACACCCTGGTGAACCGCATCGAGCTGAAGGGCATCGACTTCAAGGAGGACGGCAACAT
CCTGGGGCACAAGCTGGAGTACAACTTCAACAGCCACAACGTCTATATCATGGCCGACAAGCAGAAGAAC
GGCATCAAGGCGAACTTCAAGATCCGCCACAACATCGAGGACGGCAGCGTGCAGCTCGCCGACCACTACC
AGCAGAACACCCCCATCGGCGACGGCCCCGTGCTGCTGCCCGACAGCCACTACCTGAGCACCCAGTCCGC
CCTGAGCAAAGACCCCAACGAGAAGCGCGATCACATGGTCCTGCTGGAGTTCGTGACCGCCGCCGGGATC
ACTCTCGGCATGGACGAGCTGTACAAGTTGCCAACTTTCTTGTACAAAGTGGTTTGA
